>Addgene plasmid #141745 | TFORF0874 | addgene full sequence | sequence record 399063 | Addgene NGS Result
TTAATGTAGTCTTATGCAATACTCTTGTAGTCTTGCAACATGGTAACGATGAGTTAGCAACATGCCTTAC
AAGGAGAGAAAAAGCACCGTGCATGCCGATTGGTGGAAGTAAGGTGGTACGATCGTGCCTTATTAGGAAG
GCAACAGACGGGTCTGACATGGATTGGACGAACCACTGAATTGCCGCATTGCAGAGATATTGTATTTAAG
TGCCTAGCTCGATACATAAACGGGTCTCTCTGGTTAGACCAGATCTGAGCCTGGGAGCTCTCTGGCTAAC
TAGGGAACCCACTGCTTAAGCCTCAATAAAGCTTGCCTTGAGTGCTTCAAGTAGTGTGTGCCCGTCTGTT
GTGTGACTCTGGTAACTAGAGATCCCTCAGACCCTTTTAGTCAGTGTGGAAAATCTCTAGCAGTGGCGCC
CGAACAGGGACTTGAAAGCGAAAGGGAAACCAGAGGAGCTCTCTCGACGCAGGACTCGGCTTGCTGAAGC
GCGCACGGCAAGAGGCGAGGGGCGGCGACTGGTGAGTACGCCAAAAATTTTGACTAGCGGAGGCTAGAAG
GAGAGAGATGGGTGCGAGAGCGTCAGTATTAAGCGGGGGAGAATTAGATCGCGATGGGAAAAAATTCGGT
TAAGGCCAGGGGGAAAGAAAAAATATAAATTAAAACATATAGTATGGGCAAGCAGGGAGCTAGAACGATT
CGCAGTTAATCCTGGCCTGTTAGAAACATCAGAAGGCTGTAGACAAATACTGGGACAGCTACAACCATCC
CTTCAGACAGGATCAGAAGAACTTAGATCATTATATAATACAGTAGCAACCCTCTATTGTGTGCATCAAA
GGATAGAGATAAAAGACACCAAGGAAGCTTTAGACAAGATAGAGGAAGAGCAAAACAAAAGTAAGACCAC
CGCACAGCAAGCGGCCGCTGATCTTCAGACCTGGAGGAGGAGATATGAGGGACAATTGGAGAAGTGAATT
ATATAAATATAAAGTAGTAAAAATTGAACCATTAGGAGTAGCACCCACCAAGGCAAAGAGAAGAGTGGTG
CAGAGAGAAAAAAGAGCAGTGGGAATAGGAGCTTTGTTCCTTGGGTTCTTGGGAGCAGCAGGAAGCACTA
TGGGCGCAGCGTCAATGACGCTGACGGTACAGGCCAGACAATTATTGTCTGGTATAGTGCAGCAGCAGAA
CAATTTGCTGAGGGCTATTGAGGCGCAACAGCATCTGTTGCAACTCACAGTCTGGGGCATCAAGCAGCTC
CAGGCAAGAATCCTGGCTGTGGAAAGATACCTAAAGGATCAACAGCTCCTGGGGATTTGGGGTTGCTCTG
GAAAACTCATTTGCACCACTGCTGTGCCTTGGAATGCTAGTTGGAGTAATAAATCTCTGGAACAGATTTG
GAATCACACGACCTGGATGGAGTGGGACAGAGAAATTAACAATTACACAAGCTTAATACACTCCTTAATT
GAAGAATCGCAAAACCAGCAAGAAAAGAATGAACAAGAATTATTGGAATTAGATAAATGGGCAAGTTTGT
GGAATTGGTTTAACATAACAAATTGGCTGTGGTATATAAAATTATTCATAATGATAGTAGGAGGCTTGGT
AGGTTTAAGAATAGTTTTTGCTGTACTTTCTATAGTGAATAGAGTTAGGCAGGGATATTCACCATTATCG
TTTCAGACCCACCTCCCAACCCCGAGGGGACCCATGCATTGCATCTCAATTAGTCAGCAACCAGGTGTGG
AAAGTCCCCAGGCTCCCCAGCAGGCAGAAGTATGCAAAGCATGCGTCTCAATTAGTCAGCAACCATAGTC
CCGCCCCTAACTCCGCCCATCCCGCCCCTAACTCCGCCCAGTTCCGCCCATTCTCCGCCCCATGGCTGAC
TAATTTTTTTTATTTATGCAGAGGCCGAGGCCGCCTCGGCCTCTGAGCTATTCCAGAAGTAGTGAGGAGG
CTTTTTTGGAGGCCTAGGCTTTTGCAAAAAGCTTTCTAGAGGTACCACCGGAGCTTACCATGACCGAGTA
CAAGCCCACGGTGCGCCTCGCCACCCGCGACGACGTCCCCAGGGCCGTACGCACCCTCGCCGCCGCGTTC
GCCGACTACCCCGCCACGCGCCACACCGTCGATCCGGACCGCCACATCGAGCGGGTCACCGAGCTGCAAG
AACTCTTCCTCACGCGCGTCGGGCTCGACATCGGCAAGGTGTGGGTCGCGGACGACGGCGCCGCCGTGGC
GGTCTGGACCACGCCGGAGAGCGTCGAAGCGGGGGCGGTGTTCGCCGAGATCGGCCCGCGCATGGCCGAG
TTGAGCGGTTCCCGGCTGGCCGCGCAGCAACAGATGGAAGGCCTCCTGGCGCCGCACCGGCCCAAGGAGC
CCGCGTGGTTCCTGGCCACCGTCGGCGTCTCGCCCGACCACCAGGGCAAGGGTCTGGGCAGCGCCGTCGT
GCTCCCCGGAGTGGAGGCGGCCGAGCGCGCCGGGGTGCCCGCCTTCCTGGAGACCTCCGCGCCCCGCAAC
CTCCCCTTCTACGAGCGGCTCGGCTTCACCGTCACCGCCGACGTCGAGGTGCCCGAAGGACCGCGCACCT
GGTGCATGACCCGCAAGCCCGGTGCCAGTTAACGAATTCTAGATCTTGAGACAAATGGCAGTATTCATCC
ACAATTTTAAAAGAAAAGGGGGGATTGGGGGGTACAGTGCAGGGGAAAGAATAGTAGACATAATAGCAAC
AGACATACAAACTAAAGAATTACAAAAACAAATTACAAAAATTCAAAATTTTCGGGTTTATTACAGGGAC
AGCAGAGATCCACTTTGGCGCCGGCTCGAGGCCTGCAGGTGCAAAGATGGATAAAGTTTTAAACAGAGAG
GAATCTTTGCAGCTAATGGACCTTCTAGGTCTTGAAAGGAGTGGGAATTGGCTCCGGTGCCCGTCAGTGG
GCAGAGCGCACATCGCCCACAGTCCCCGAGAAGTTGGGGGGAGGGGTCGGCAATTGAACCGGTGCCTAGA
GAAGGTGGCGCGGGGTAAACTGGGAAAGTGATGTCGTGTACTGGCTCCGCCTTTTTCCCGAGGGTGGGGG
AGAACCGTATATAAGTGCAGTAGTCGCCGTGAACGTTCTTTTTCGCAACGGGTTTGCCGCCAGAACACAG
GTAAGTGCCGTGTGTGGTTCCCGCGGGCCTGGCCTCTTTACGGGTTATGGCCCTTGCGTGCCTTGAATTA
CTTCCACCTGGCTGCAGTACGTGATTCTTGATCCCGAGCTTCGGGTTGGAAGTGGGTGGGAGAGTTCGAG
GCCTTGCGCTTAAGGAGCCCCTTCGCCTCGTGCTTGAGTTGAGGCCTGGCCTGGGCGCTGGGGCCGCCGC
GTGCGAATCTGGTGGCACCTTCGCGCCTGTCTCGCTGCTTTCGATAAGTCTCTAGCCATTTAAAATTTTT
GATGACCTGCTGCGACGCTTTTTTTCTGGCAAGATAGTCTTGTAAATGCGGGCCAAGATCTGCACACTGG
TATTTCGGTTTTTGGGGCCGCGGGCGGCGACGGGGCCCGTGCGTCCCAGCGCACATGTTCGGCGAGGCGG
GGCCTGCGAGCGCGGCCACCGAGAATCGGACGGGGGTAGTCTCAAGCTGGCCGGCCTGCTCTGGTGCCTG
GCCTCGCGCCGCCGTGTATCGCCCCGCCCTGGGCGGCAAGGCTGGCCCGGTCGGCACCAGTTGCGTGAGC
GGAAAGATGGCCGCTTCCCGGCCCTGCTGCAGGGAGCTCAAAATGGAGGACGCGGCGCTCGGGAGAGCGG
GCGGGTGAGTCACCCACACAAAGGAAAAGGGCCTTTCCGTCCTCAGCCGTCGCTTCATGTGACTCCACGG
AGTACCGGGCGCCGTCCAGGCACCTCGATTAGTTCTCGAGCTTTTGGAGTACGTCGTCTTTAGGTTGGGG
GGAGGGGTTTTATGCGATGGAGTTTCCCCACACTGAGTGGGTGGAGACTGAAGTTAGGCCAGCTTGGCAC
TTGATGTAATTCTCCTTGGAATTTGCCCTTTTTGAGTTTGGATCTTGGTTCATTCTCAAGCCTCAGACAG
TGGTTCAAAGTTTTTTTCTTCCATTTCAGGTGTCGTGAGGCTAGCACCGCCACCATGTCCATTTCTGGGA
CGCTTAGCAGCTATTATGTCGACTCGATCATAAGTCACGAGAGTGAGGACGCGCCTCCAGCCAAGTTTCC
TTCTGGCCAGTACGCGAGCTCGCGGCAGCCGGGCCACGCGGAGCACCTGGAGTTCCCCTCGTGCAGCTTC
CAGCCCAAAGCGCCGGTGTTCGGCGCCTCCTGGGCGCCGCTGAGCCCGCACGCGTCCGGGAGCCTGCCGT
CCGTCTACCACCCTTACATCCAGCCCCAGGGCGTCCCGCCGGCCGAGAGCAGGTACCTCCGCACCTGGCT
GGAGCCGGCGCCGCGCGGCGAAGCGGCCCCGGGGCAGGGCCAGGCGGCGGTGAAGGCGGAGCCGCTGCTG
GGCGCGCCTGGGGAGCTGCTCAAACAGGGCACGCCCGAGTACAGTTTGGAAACTTCGGCGGGCAGGGAGG
CCGTGCTGTCTAATCAAAGACCCGGCTACGGGGACAATAAAATTTGCGAAGGAAGCGAGGACAAAGAGAG
GCCGGATCAAACCAACCCCTCCGCCAACTGGCTGCACGCTCGCTCTTCCCGGAAAAAGCGCTGTCCCTAC
ACCAAATACCAGACGCTGGAGCTAGAGAAGGAGTTTCTGTTCAATATGTACCTCACCAGGGACCGTAGGC
ACGAAGTGGCCAGACTCCTCAATCTGAGTGAGAGACAAGTCAAAATCTGGTTTCAGAACCGGCGGATGAA
AATGAAGAAAATGAATAAGGAGCAGGGCAAAGAGTAGTAATGAACTAGTCCGTAACTTGAAAGTATTTCG
ATTTCTTGGCTTTATATATCTTGTGGAAAGGACGATCCCATATCGCACCTCACCAACCGACGCGTTAAGT
CGACAATCAACCTCTGGATTACAAAATTTGTGAAAGATTGACTGGTATTCTTAACTATGTTGCTCCTTTT
ACGCTATGTGGATACGCTGCTTTAATGCCTTTGTATCATGCTATTGCTTCCCGTATGGCTTTCATTTTCT
CCTCCTTGTATAAATCCTGGTTGCTGTCTCTTTATGAGGAGTTGTGGCCCGTTGTCAGGCAACGTGGCGT
GGTGTGCACTGTGTTTGCTGACGCAACCCCCACTGGTTGGGGCATTGCCACCACCTGTCAGCTCCTTTCC
GGGACTTTCGCTTTCCCCCTCCCTATTGCCACGGCGGAACTCATCGCCGCCTGCCTTGCCCGCTGCTGGA
CAGGGGCTCGGCTGTTGGGCACTGACAATTCCGTGGTGTTGTCGGGGAAATCATCGTCCTTTCCTTGGCT
GCTCGCCTGTGTTGCCACCTGGATTCTGCGCGGGACGTCCTTCTGCTACGTCCCTTCGGCCCTCAATCCA
GCGGACCTTCCTTCCCGCGGCCTGCTGCCGGCTCTGCGGCCTCTTCCGCGTCTTCGCCTTCGCCCTCAGA
CGAGTCGGATCTCCCTTTGGGCCGCCTCCCCGCGTCGACTTTAAGACCAATGACTTACAAGGCAGCTGTA
GATCTTAGCCACTTTTTAAAAGAAAAGGGGGGACTGGAAGGGCTAATTCACTCCCAACGAAGACAAGATC
TGCTTTTTGCTTGTACTGGGTCTCTCTGGTTAGACCAGATCTGAGCCTGGGAGCTCTCTGGCTAACTAGG
GAACCCACTGCTTAAGCCTCAATAAAGCTTGCCTTGAGTGCTTCAAGTAGTGTGTGCCCGTCTGTTGTGT
GACTCTGGTAACTAGAGATCCCTCAGACCCTTTTAGTCAGTGTGGAAAATCTCTAGCAGTACGTATAGTA
GTTCATGTCATCTTATTATTCAGTATTTATAACTTGCAAAGAAATGAATATCAGAGAGTGAGAGGAACTT
GTTTATTGCAGCTTATAATGGTTACAAATAAAGCAATAGCATCACAAATTTCACAAATAAAGCATTTTTT
TCACTGCATTCTAGTTGTGGTTTGTCCAAACTCATCAATGTATCTTATCATGTCTGGCTCTAGCTATCCC
GCCCCTAACTCCGCCCATCCCGCCCCTAACTCCGCCCAGTTCCGCCCATTCTCCGCCCCATGGCTGACTA
ATTTTTTTTATTTATGCAGAGGCCGAGGCCGCCTCGGCCTCTGAGCTATTCCAGAAGTAGTGAGGAGGCT
TTTTTGGAGGCCTAGGGACGTACCCAATTCGCCCTATAGTGAGTCGTATTACGCGCGCTCACTGGCCGTC
GTTTTACAACGTCGTGACTGGGAAAACCCTGGCGTTACCCAACTTAATCGCCTTGCAGCACATCCCCCTT
TCGCCAGCTGGCGTAATAGCGAAGAGGCCCGCACCGATCGCCCTTCCCAACAGTTGCGCAGCCTGAATGG
CGAATGGG
[124 nt withheld, positions 6449-6572]
C
[91 nt withheld, positions 6574-6664]
A
[49 nt withheld, positions 6666-6714]
CCTTTGACGTTGGAGTCCACGTTCTTT
[37 nt withheld, positions 6742-6778]
ACCCTATCTCGGTCTATTCTTTTGATTTATAAGGGATTTTGCCGATTTCGGCCTATTGGTTAAAAAATGA
GCTGATTTAACAAAAATTTAACGCGAATTTTAACAAAATATTAACGCTTACAATTTAGGTGGCACTTTTC
GGGGAAATGTGCGCGGAACCCCTATTTGTTTATTTTTCTAAATACATTCAAATATGTATCCGCTCATGAG
ACAATAACCCTGATAAATGCTTCAATAATATTGAAAAAGGAAGAGTATGAGTATTCAACATTTCCGTGTC
GCCCTTATTCCCTTTTTTGCGGCATTTTGCCTTCCTGTTTTTGCTCACCCAGAAACGCTGGTGAAAGTAA
AAGATGCTGAAGATCAGTTGGGTGCACGAGTGGGTTACATCGAACTGGATCTCAACAGCGGTAAGATCCT
TGAGAGTTTTCGCCCCGAAGAACGTTTTCCAATGATGAGCACTTTTAAAGTTCTGCTATGTGGCGCGGTA
TTATCCCGTATTGACGCCGGGCAAGAGCAACTCGGTCGCCGCATACACTATTCTCAGAATGACTTGGTTG
AGTACTCACCAGTCACAGAAAAGCATCTTACGGATGGCATGACAGTAAGAGAATTATGCAGTGCTGCCAT
AACCATGAGTGATAACACTGCGGCCAACTTACTTCTGACAACGATCGGAGGACCGAAGGAGCTAACCGCT
TTTTTGCACAACATGGGGGATCATGTAACTCGCCTTGATCGTTGGGAACCGGAGCTGAATGAAGCCATAC
CAAACGACGAGCGTGACACCACGATGCCTGTAGCAATGGCAACAACGTTGCGCAAACTATTAACTGGCGA
ACTACTTACTCTAGCTTCCCGGCAACAATTAATAGACTGGATGGAGGCGGATAAAGTTGCAGGACCACTT
CTGCGCTCGGCCCTTCCGGCTGGCTGGTTTATTGCTGATAAATCTGGAGCCGGTGAGCGTGGGTCTCGCG
GTATCATTGCAGCACTGGGGCCAGATGGTAAGCCCTCCCGTATCGTAGTTATCTACACGACGGGGAGTCA
GGCAACTATGGATGAACGAAATAGACAGATCGCTGAGATAGGTGCCTCACTGATTAAGCATTGGTAACTG
TCAGACCAAGTTTACTCATATATACTTTAGATTGATTTAAAACTTCATTTTTAATTTAAAAGGATCTAGG
TGAAGATCCTTTTTGATAATCTCATGACCAAAATCCCTTAACGTGAGTTTTCGTTCCACTGAGCGTCAGA
CCCCGTAGAAAAGATCAAAGGATCTTCTTGAGATCCTTTTTTTCTGCGCGTAATCTGCTGCTTGCAAACA
AAAAAACCACCGCTACCAGCGGTGGTTTGTTTGCCGGATCAAGAGCTACCAACTCTTTTTCCGAAGGTAA
CTGGCTTCAGCAGAGCGCAGATACCAAATACTGTTCTTCTAGTGTAGCCGTAGTTAGGCCACCACTTCAA
GAACTCTGTAGCACCGCCTACATACCTCGCTCTGCTAATCCTGTTACCAGTGGCTGCTGCCAGTGGCGAT
AAGTCGTGTCTTACCGGGTTGGACTCAAGACGATAGTTACCGGATAAGGCGCAGCGGTCGGGCTGAACGG
GGGGTTCGTGCACACAGCCCAGCTTGGAGCGAACGACCTACACCGAACTGAGATACCTACAGCGTGAGCT
ATGAGAAAGCGCCACGCTTCCCGAAGGGAGAAAGGCGGACAGGTATCCGGTAAGCGGCAGGGTCGGAACA
GGAGAGCGCACGAGGGAGCTTCCAGGGGGAAACGCCTGGTATCTTTATAGTCCTGTCGGGTTTCGCCACC
TCTGACTTGAGCGTCGATTTTTGTGATGCTCGTCAGGGGGGCGGAGCCTATGGAAAAACGCCAGCAACGC
GGCCTTTTTACGGTTCCTGGCCTTTTGCTGGCCTTTTGCTCACATGTTCTTTCCTGCGTTATCCCCTGAT
TCTGTGGATAACCGTATTACCGCCTTTGAGTGAGCTGATACCGCTCGCCGCAGCCGAACGACCGAGCGCA
GCGAGTCAGTGAGCGAGGAAGCGGAAGAGCGCCCAATACGCAAACCGCCTCTCCCCGCGCGTTGGCCGAT
TCATTAATGCAGCTGGCACGACAGGTTTCCCGACTGGAAAGCGGGCAGTGAGCGCAACGCAATTAATGTG
AGTTAGCTCACTCATTAGGCACCCCAGGCTTTACACTTTATGCTTCCGGCTCGTATGTTGTGTGGAATTG
TGAGCGGATAACAATTTCACACAGGAAACAGCTATGACCATGATTACGCCAAGCGCGCAATTAACCCTCA
CTAAAGGGAACAAAAGCTGGAGCTGCAAGC
Features (pLannotate 1.2.2; 31 found; start..end, strand, type, name):
      5..231     +  promoter       RSV promoter: Rous sarcoma virus enhancer/promoter
    232..412     +  LTR            5' LTR (truncated): truncated 5' long terminal repeat (LTR) from HIV-1
    459..584     +  misc_feature   HIV-1 Ψ: packaging signal of human immunodeficiency virus type 1
    568..931     +  CDS            HIV-1 gag (fragment): gag protein from human immunodeficiency virus 1; gag
   1077..1310    +  misc_feature   RRE: The Rev response element (RRE) of HIV-1 allows for Rev-dependent mRNA export from the nucleus to the cytoplasm.
   1687..1713    +  CDS            Rev (fragment): human immunodeficiency virus 1 (HIV-1) Rev protein; rev; enhances nuclear export of unspliced and incompletely spliced viral mRNAs
   1720..1743    +  promoter       SV40 promoter (fragment): SV40 early promoter
   1744..1815    +  promoter       SV40 promoter (fragment): SV40 enhancer and early promoter
   1839..1974    +  rep_origin     SV40 ori: SV40 origin of replication
   2020..2616    +  CDS            PuroR (fragment): puromycin N-acetyltransferase; pac from Streptomyces; confers resistance to puromycin
   2665..2782    +  misc_feature   cPPT/CTS: central polypurine tract and central termination sequence of HIV-1
   2847..2913    +  CDS            small t antigen (fragment): SV40 (simian virus 40) small t antigen
   2920..4098    +  promoter       EF-1α promoter: strong constitutive promoter for human elongation factor EF-1α
   4115..4864    +  CDS            HOXB9: HXB9_HUMAN - Also known as HOX2E. Experimental evidence at protein level: Swiss-Prot protein existence level 1. Sequence-specific transcription factor which is part of a developmental regulatory system that provides cells with specific positional identities on the anterior-posterior axis. From Homo sapiens (Human).
   4880..4933    +  promoter       U6 promoter (fragment): RNA polymerase III promoter for human U6 snRNA
   4975..5563    +  misc_feature   WPRE: woodchuck hepatitis virus posttranscriptional regulatory element
   5614..5633    +  misc_feature   cPPT/CTS (fragment): central polypurine tract and central termination sequence of HIV-1
   5635..5868    +  LTR            3' LTR (ΔU3): self-inactivating 3' long terminal repeat (LTR) from HIV-1
   5946..6067    +  polyA_signal   SV40 poly(A) signal: SV40 polyadenylation signal
   6107..6242    +  rep_origin     SV40 ori: SV40 origin of replication
   6263..6281    -  promoter       T7 promoter: promoter for bacteriophage T7 RNA polymerase
   6289..6444    +  CDS            lacZα (fragment): LacZα fragment of β-galactosidase; lacZ fragment
   6449..6877    +  rep_origin     f1 ori (sequence partly withheld): f1 bacteriophage origin of replication; arrow indicates direction of (+) strand synthesis
   6930..7034    +  promoter       AmpR promoter: bla
   7035..7895    +  CDS            AmpR: β-lactamase; bla; confers resistance to ampicillin, carbenicillin, and related antibiotics
   8066..8654    +  rep_origin     ori: high-copy-number ColE1/pMB1/pBR322/pUC origin of replication
   8837..8929    +  CDS            lacI (fragment): lac repressor; lacI; The lac repressor binds to the lac operator to inhibit transcription in E. coli. This inhibition can be relieved by adding lactose or isopropyl-β-D-thiogalactopyranoside (IPTG).
   8942..8963    +  protein_bind   CAP binding site: CAP binding activates transcription in the presence of cAMP. E. coli catabolite activator protein
   8978..9008    +  promoter       lac promoter: promoter for the E. coli lac operon
   9016..9032    +  protein_bind   lac operator: The lac repressor binds to the lac operator to inhibit transcription in E. coli. This inhibition can be relieved by adding lactose or isopropyl-β-D-thiogalactopyranoside (IPTG). lac repressor encoded by lacI
   9077..9095    +  promoter       T3 promoter: promoter for bacteriophage T3 RNA polymerase
