[The description below was written by a language model from this plasmid's Addgene catalogue record and pLannotate feature annotations shown in this document.]
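Description:
TFORF0874 is a lentiviral mammalian expression plasmid built on the pLX_TRC317 backbone that carries the human HOXB9 open reading frame, a homeobox transcription factor involved in anterior-posterior positional identity. It belongs to a barcoded transcription factor ORF collection in which each ORF is paired with a unique 24-bp barcode, so that the factor delivered to a cell can be identified by sequencing in pooled overexpression screens. The sequenced record is about 9.1 kb. In bacteria the plasmid replicates at high copy from a ColE1/pUC-type origin and is selected with ampicillin through the bla gene. An f1 origin and remnants of a lac/lacZα cloning region with T7 and T3 promoters are also present in the backbone. The depositor warns that recombination can occur, as is common for plasmids with repeated LTRs.

The viral portion has a third-generation layout. An RSV promoter drives a truncated HIV-1 5' LTR, followed by the Ψ packaging signal with a gag fragment, the Rev response element, a cPPT/CTS, and a self-inactivating ΔU3 3' LTR with a downstream SV40 polyadenylation signal. Two cassettes sit between the LTRs. An SV40 early promoter/origin region drives puromycin N-acetyltransferase for selecting transduced cells, and the strong constitutive EF-1α promoter drives HOXB9. A WPRE downstream of the ORF enhances transcript stability and expression. The barcode is not annotated in the feature table. It may lie in the short interval between the ORF and the WPRE, where a small U6 promoter fragment is detected, but the record does not give its position. No epitope tag or fluorescent reporter is annotated.
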