Addgene plasmid #141745: TFORF0874
Purpose: Lentiviral vector for overexpressing transcription factor ORFs with unique 24-bp barcodes. Barcodes facilitate identification of transcription factors in pooled screens.
Depositing lab: Feng Zhang. Depositing organization: Broad Institute. Publication: A transcription factor atlas of directed differentiation. Joung J, Ma S, Tay T, Geiger-Schuller KR, Kirchgatterer PC, Verdine VK, Guo B, Arias-Garcia MA, Allen WE, Singh A, Kuksenko O, Abudayyeh OO, Gootenberg JS, Fu Z, Macrae RK, Buenrostro JD, Regev A, Zhang F. Cell. 2023 Jan 5;186(1):209-229.e26. doi: 10.1016/j.cell.2022.11.026. PubMed 36608654.
Backbone
  Vector backbone: pLX_TRC317
  Backbone manufacturer: Broad Institute Genetic Perturbation Platform
  Backbone size w/o insert (bp): 8264
  Vector type: Mammalian Expression, Lentiviral
  Selectable markers: Puromycin
Growth in bacteria
  Bacterial resistance: Ampicillin, 100 μg/mL
  Growth temperature: 37°C
  Growth strain: NEB Stable
  Copy number: High Copy
Gene/Insert
  Gene/Insert name: HOXB9
  Species: H. sapiens (human)
  Insert size (bp): 854
  Entrez Gene: HOXB9 (a.k.a. HOX-2.5, HOX2, HOX2E)
  Promoter: EF1a
  Cloning method: Unknown
  Sequencing primers: 5′ GGGTGGAGACTGAAGTTAGGCCAG; 3′ CACATAGCGTAAAAGGAGCAACATAG
Terms and licenses: Academic/Nonprofit Terms; Industry Terms: Not Available to Industry
Depositor comments: NM_024017,ENST00000311177 . The transcription factor ORF portion of this plasmid was synthesized by Genewiz. Please test multiple small colonies in case of plasmid recombination. To make this collection available in a timely manner, a portion of this collection was not fully sequenced by Addgene. If an Addgene verified full plasmid sequence is not available, please contact us prior to placing an order to request the full sequence.
How to cite: TFORF0874 was a gift from Feng Zhang (Addgene plasmid # 141745 ; http://n2t.net/addgene:141745 ; RRID:Addgene_141745)
