>Addgene plasmid #141745 | TFORF0874 | depositor partial sequence | sequence record 277372 | Insert
ACCGCCACCATGTCCATTTCTGGGACGCTTAGCAGCTATTATGTCGACTCGATCATAAGTCACGAGAGTG
AGGACGCGCCTCCAGCCAAGTTTCCTTCTGGCCAGTACGCGAGCTCGCGGCAGCCGGGCCACGCGGAGCA
CCTGGAGTTCCCCTCGTGCAGCTTCCAGCCCAAAGCGCCGGTGTTCGGCGCCTCCTGGGCGCCGCTGAGC
CCGCACGCGTCCGGGAGCCTGCCGTCCGTCTACCACCCTTACATCCAGCCCCAGGGCGTCCCGCCGGCCG
AGAGCAGGTACCTCCGCACCTGGCTGGAGCCGGCGCCGCGCGGCGAAGCGGCCCCGGGGCAGGGCCAGGC
GGCGGTGAAGGCGGAGCCGCTGCTGGGCGCGCCTGGGGAGCTGCTCAAACAGGGCACGCCCGAGTACAGT
TTGGAAACTTCGGCGGGCAGGGAGGCCGTGCTGTCTAATCAAAGACCCGGCTACGGGGACAATAAAATTT
GCGAAGGAAGCGAGGACAAAGAGAGGCCGGATCAAACCAACCCCTCCGCCAACTGGCTGCACGCTCGCTC
TTCCCGGAAAAAGCGCTGTCCCTACACCAAATACCAGACGCTGGAGCTAGAGAAGGAGTTTCTGTTCAAT
ATGTACCTCACCAGGGACCGTAGGCACGAAGTGGCCAGACTCCTCAATCTGAGTGAGAGACAAGTCAAAA
TCTGGTTTCAGAACCGGCGGATGAAAATGAAGAAAATGAATAAGGAGCAGGGCAAAGAGTAGTAATGAAC
TAGTCCGTAACTTGAAAGTATTTCGATTTCTTGGCTTTATATATCTTGTGGAAAGGACGATCCCATATCG
CACCTCACCAACCG
