>Addgene plasmid #141745 | TFORF0874 | depositor partial sequence | sequence record 277373 | Barcode
TCCCATATCGCACCTCACCAACCG
